>Addgene plasmid #235120 | VN1272 pB2Hws_v28_Ddcm_wkKanR_TIR51_pLWeakRBS_TIR371_cI-2GG+rpoA-IP3 | addgene full sequence | sequence record 469388 | Addgene NGS Result
GGCAGCATCACCCGACGCACTTTGCGCCGAATAAATACCTGTGACGGAAGATCACTTCGCAGAATAAATA
AATCCTGGTGTCCCTGTTGATACCGGGAAGCCCTGGGCCAACTTTTGGCGAAAATGAGACGTTGATCGGC
ACGTAAGAGGTTCCAACTTTCACCATAATGAAATAAGATCACTACCGGGCGTATTTTTTGAGTTATCGAG
ATTTTCAGGAGCTAAGGAAGCTAAAATGGAGAAAAAAATCACTGGATATACCACCGTTGATATATCCCAA
TGGCATCGTAAAGAACATTTTGAGGCATTTCAGTCAGTTGCTCAATGTACCTATAACCAGACCGTTCAGC
TGGATATTACGGCCTTTTTAAAGACCGTAAAGAAAAATAAGCACAAGTTTTATCCGGCCTTTATTCACAT
TCTTGCCCGCCTGATGAATGCTCATCCGGAATTCCGTATGGCAATGAAAGACGGTGAGCTGGTGATATGG
GATAGTGTTCACCCTTGTTACACCGTTTTCCATGAGCAAACTGAAACGTTTTCATCGCTCTGGAGTGAAT
ACCACGACGATTTCCGGCAGTTTCTACACATATATTCGCAAGATGTGGCGTGTTACGGTGAAAACCTGGC
CTATTTCCCTAAAGGGTTTATTGAGAATATGTTTTTCGTCTCAGCCAATCCCTGGGTGAGTTTCACCAGT
TTTGATTTAAACGTGGCCAATATGGACAACTTCTTCGCCCCCGTTTTCACCATGGGCAAATATTATACGC
AAGGCGACAAGGTGCTGATGCCGCTGGCGATTCAGGTTCATCATGCCGTTTGTGATGGCTTCCATGTCGG
CAGAATGCTTAATGAATTACAACAGTACTGCGATGAGTGGCAGGGCGGGGCGTAATTTTTTTAAGGCAGT
TATTGGTGCCCTTAAACGCCTGGTTGCTACGCCTGAATAAGTGATAATAAGCGGATGAATGGCAGAAATT
CGAAAGCAAATTCGACCCGGTCGTCGGTTCAGGGCAGGGTCGTTAAATAGCCGCTTATGTCTATTGCTGG
TTTACCGGTTTATTGACTACCGGAAGCAGTGTGACCGTGTGCTTCTCAAATGCCTGAGGCCAGTTTGCTC
AGGCTCTCCCCGTGGAGGTAATAATTGACGATATGATCATTTATTCTGCCTCCCAGAGCCTGATAAAAAC
GGTTAGCGCTTCGTTAATACAGATGTAGGTGTTCCACAGGGTAGCCAGCAGCATCCTGCGATGCAGATCT
GTAAGGTAAGAGCTCTTATCAAGATCCGAGACCGACTTCCCAGAGTTCCTGACGGTCTCACATGGCGGTA
CCGCCAAACGTCTCTTCAGGCCACTGACTAGCGATAACTTTCCCCACAACGGAACAACTCTCATTGCATG
GGATCATTGGGTACTGTGGGTTTAGTGGTTGTAAAAACACCTGACCGCTATCCCTGATCAGTTTCTTGAA
GGTAAACTCATCACCCCCAAGTCTGGCTATGCAGAAATCACCTGGCTCAACAGCCTGCTCAGGGTCAACG
AGAATTAACATTCCGTCAGGAAAGCTTGGCTTGGAGCCTGTTGGTGCGGTCATGGAATTACCTTCAACCT
CAAGCCAGAATGCAGAATCACTGGCTTTTTTGGTTGTGCTTACCCATCTCTCCGCATCACCTTTGGTAAA
GGTTCTAAGCTCAGGTGAGAACATCCCTGCCTGAACATGAGAAAAAACAGGGTACTCATACTCACTTCTA
AGTGACGGCTGCATACTAACCGCTTCATACATCTCGTAGATTTCTCTGGCGATTGAAGGGCTAAATTCTT
CAACGCTAACTTTGAGAATTTTTGCAAGCAATGCGGCGTTATAAGCATTTAATGCATTGATGCCATTAAA
TAAAGCACCAACGCCTGACTGCCCCATCCCCATCTTGTCTGCGACAGACGGCTGGGATAAGCCAAGTTCA
TTTTTCTTTTTTTCATAAATTGCTTTAAGGCGACGTGCGTCCTCAAGCTGCTCTTGTGTTAATGGTTTCT
TTTTTGTGCTCATTATATGACCTAGCGAGCTGGTCTACTTAAGTGCTAGCAGTATCTCTATCACTGATAG
GGATGTCAAGCGCGCTTGAAGAGATAAATTGCACTGAAATCTAGATGTCTCCAGACCGCTAGTAGACGAG
TCCATGTCTCGAGAGCGAGGCTCTTCAAGCTCGCAAAATTGCTCTTCAAGCTCGCAAAAAACCCCGCCCC
TGACAGGGCGGGGTTTTTTCGCGTTCGATCCCGCGAAATTTAATTAACCAACACCGCCAGAGATACATTA
GGCACCGGCGGCTTGACACTTTATGCTTCCGGCTCGGATACTGTGTGGATTTGACAGCGGCAGGTACGAT
GAGCCATATTCAACGGGAAACGTCTTGCTCTAGGCCGCGATTAAATTCCAACATGGATGCTGATTTATAT
GGGTATAAATGGGCCCGCGATAATGTCGGGCAATCAGGTGCGACAATCTATCGATTGTATGGGAAGCCCG
ATGCGCCAGAGTTGTTTCTGAAACATGGCAAAGGTAGCGTTGCCAATGATGTTACAGATGAGATGGTCAG
ACTAAACTGGCTGACGGAATTTATGCCTCTTCCGACCATCAAGCATTTTATCCGTACTCCTGATGATGCA
TGGTTACTCACCACTGCGATCCCCGGGAAAACAGCATTCCAGGTATTAGAAGAATATCCTGATTCAGGTG
AAAATATTGTTGATGCGCTGGCAGTGTTCCTGCGCCGGTTGCATTCGATTCCTGTTTGTAATTGTCCTTT
TAACAGCGATCGCGTATTTCGTCTCGCTCAGGCGCAATCACGAATGAATAACGGTTTGGTTGATGCGAGT
GATTTTGATGACGAGCGTAATGGCTGGCCTGTTGAACAAGTCTGGAAAGAAATGCATAAACTTTTGCCAT
TCTCACCGGATTCAGTCGTCACTCATGGTGATTTCTCACTTGATAACCTTATTTTTGACGAGGGGAAATT
AATAGGTTGTATTGATGTTGGACGAGTCGGAATCGCAGACCGATACCAGGATCTTGCCATCCTATGGAAC
TGCCTCGGTGAGTTTTCTCCTTCATTACAGAAACGGCTTTTTCAAAAATATGGTATTGATAATCCTGATA
TGAATAAATTGCAGTTTCATTTGATGCTCGATGAGTTTTTCTAAGACTAGTGAATTAATTCATGAGCGGA
TACATATTTGAATGTATTTAGAAAAATAAACAAATAGGGGTTCCGCGCACATTTCCCCGAAAAGTGCCAC
CTAAATTGTAAGCGTTAATATTTTGTTAAAATTCGCGTTAAATTTTTGTTAAATCAGCTCATTTTTTAAC
CAATAGGCCGAAATCGGCAAAATCCCTTATAAATCAAAAGAATAGACCGAGATAGGGT
[37 nt withheld, positions 3419-3455]
AAAGAACGTGGACTCCAACGTCAAAGG
[49 nt withheld, positions 3483-3531]
T
[41 nt withheld, positions 3533-3573]
T
[49 nt withheld, positions 3575-3623]
G
[122 nt withheld, positions 3625-3746]
AGATCTAAATAATAAAAAAGCCGGATTAATAATCTGGCTTTTTATATTCTCTCTCTAGTATATAAACGCA
GAAAGGCCCACCCGAAGGTGAGCCAGTGTGACGAACCCCCGCCTCAGAGTGGGAAAGCTAGAAATATTTT
ATCTGATTAATAAGATGATCTTCTTGAGATCGTTTTGGTCTGCGCGTAATCTCTTGCTCTGAAAACGAAA
AAACCGCCTTGCAGGGCGGTTTTTCGAAGGTTCTCTGAGCTACCAACTCTTTGAACCGAGGTAACTGGCT
TGGAGGAGCGCAGTCACCAAAACTTGTCCTTTCAGTTTAGCCTTAACCGGCGCATGACTTCAAGACTAAC
TCCTCTAAATCAATTACCAGTGGCTGCTGCCAGTGGTGCTTTTGCATGTCTTTCCGGGTTGGACTCAAGA
CGATAGTTACCGGATAAGGCGCAGCGGTCGGACTGAACGGGGGGTTCGTGCATACAGTCCAGCTTGGAGC
GAACTGCCTACCCGGAACTGAGTGTCAGGCGTGGAATGAGACAAACGCGGCCATAACAGCGGAATGACAC
CGGTAAACCGAAAGGCAGGAACAGGAGAGCGCACGAGGGAGCCGCCAGGGGGAAACGCCTGGTATCTTTA
TAGTCCTGTCGGGTTTCGCCACCACTGATTTGAGCGTCAGATTTCGTGATGCTTGTCAGGGGGGCGGAGC
CTATGGAAAAACGGCTTTGCCGCGGCCCTCTCACTTCCCTGTTAAGTATCTTCCTGGCATCTTCCAGGAA
ATCTCCGCCCCGTTCGTAAGCCATTTCCGCTCTCCGCAGTCGAACGACCGAGCGTAGCGAGTCAGTGCGA
ACGATCAAAAATAAGTGCCTTCCCATCAAAAAAATATTGACAACATAAAAAACTTTGTGTTATACTTGTA
ACGCTACATGGAGATTAACTCAATCTAGCTAGAGAGGCTTTACACTTTATGCTTCCGGCTCGTATAATGT
GTGGAATTGTGAGCGGATAACAATTTCACACAGGAAACAGCTATGACCATGATTACGGATTCACTGGAAC
TCTAGACCAAAGAGAGGACACAATGCAGGGTTCTGTGACAGAGTTTCTAAAACCGCGCCTGGTTGATATC
GAGCAAGTGAGTTCGACGCACGCCAAGGTGACCCTTGAGCCTTTAGAGCGTGGCTTTGGCCATACTCTGG
GTAACGCACTGCGCCGTATTCTGCTCTCATCGATGCCGGGTTGCGCGGTGACCGAGGTTGAGATTGATGG
TGTACTACATGAGTACAGCACCAAAGAAGGCGTTCAGGAAGATATCCTGGAAATCCTGCTCAACCTGAAA
GGGCTGGCGGTGAGAGTTCAGGGCAAAGATGAAGTTATTCTTACCTTGAATAAATCTGGCATTGGCCCTG
TGACTGCAGCCGATATCACCCACGACGGTGATGTCGAAATCGTCAAGCCGCAGCACGTGATCTGCCACCT
GACCGATGAGAACGCGTCTATTAGCATGCGTATCAAAGTTCAGCGCGGTCGTGGTTATGTGCCGGCTTCT
ACCCGAATTCATTCGGAAGAAGATGAGCGCCCAATCGGCCGTCTGCTGGTCGACGCATGCTACAGCCCTG
TGGAGCGTATTGCCTACAATGTTGAAGCAGCGCGTGTAGAACAGCGTACCGACCTGGACAAGCTGGTCAT
CGAAATGGAAACCAACGGCACAATCGATCCTGAAGAGGCGATTCGTCGTGCGGCAACCATTCTGGCTGAA
CAACTGGAAGCTTTCGTTGACTTACGTGATGTACGTCAGCCTGAAGTGAAAGAAGAGAAACCAGAGGCGG
CCGCAGCAAGCACCGAACGCAAATGGGCAGAACTGGCACGTCGTATTCGTGGTGCAGGCGGTGTTACCCT
CAATGGTTTTGGTTGAGGATCCTCTACGCCGGACGCACTCGGTTCCAAAAAAAAAAAAAAAGACGCTGAA
AAGCGTCTTTTTTTTTTTTGGTCCCCACTGGAGCACCTCAAAAACACCATCATACACTAAATCAGTAAGT
T
Features (pLannotate 1.2.2; 17 found; start..end, strand, type, name):
    133..235     +  promoter       cat promoter: promoter of the E. coli cat gene encoding chloramphenicol acetyltransferase
    236..895     +  CDS            CmR: chloramphenicol acetyltransferase; cat; confers resistance to chloramphenicol
   1194..1325    -  CDS            YPB2_ECOLX (fragment): Protein predicted: Swiss-Prot protein existence level 4. From Escherichia coli.
   1333..2043    -  CDS            λ repressor: phage λ repressor; cI
   2080..2109    -  promoter       PLtetO-1 promoter (fragment): modified phage lambda PL promoter with tet operator sites (Lutz and Bujard, 1997)
   2326..2346    +  promoter       lac UV5 promoter (fragment): E. coli lac promoter with an "up" mutation
   2379..3194    +  CDS            KanR: aminoglycoside phosphotransferase; aph(3')-Ia; confers resistance to kanamycin in bacteria or G418 (Geneticin®) in eukaryotes
   3210..3267    -  promoter       AmpR promoter (fragment): bla
   3293..3746    -  rep_origin     f1 ori (sequence partly withheld): f1 bacteriophage origin of replication; arrow indicates direction of (+) strand synthesis
   3813..3840    -  terminator     T7Te terminator: phage T7 early transcription terminator
   3910..4455    +  rep_origin     p15A ori: Plasmids containing the medium-copy-number p15A origin of replication can be propagated in E. coli cells that contain a second plasmid with the ColE1 origin.
   4543..4583    +  rep_origin     RSF ori (fragment): Plasmids containing the RSF 1030 origin of replication can be propagated in E. coli cells that contain additional plasmids with compatible origins.
   4695..4725    +  promoter       lac UV5 promoter: E. coli lac promoter with an "up" mutation
   4733..4749    +  protein_bind   lac operator: The lac repressor binds to the lac operator to inhibit transcription in E. coli. This inhibition can be relieved by adding lactose or isopropyl-β-D-thiogalactopyranoside (IPTG). lac repressor encoded by lacI
   4769..4793    +  CDS            lacZα (fragment): LacZα fragment of β-galactosidase; lacZ fragment
   4819..5562    +  CDS            rpoA (fragment): RPOA_ECO24 - Experimental evidence at protein level: Swiss-Prot protein existence level 1. DNA-dependent RNA polymerase catalyzes the transcription of DNA into RNA using the four ribonucleoside triphosphates as substrates. From Escherichia coli O139:H28 (strain E24377A / ETEC).
   5731..12      -  mobile_element IS1 (fragment) (across the origin): prokaryotic transposable element IS1
