[The description below was written by a language model from this plasmid's Addgene catalogue record and pLannotate feature annotations shown in this document.]
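Description:
VN1272 pB2Hws_v28_Ddcm_wkKanR_TIR51_pLWeakRBS_TIR371_cI-2GG+rpoA-IP3 is a low-copy bacterial expression plasmid for a quantitative bacterial two-hybrid (qB2H) assay of protein–protein interactions in E. coli. The catalogue lists the backbone as pBR (5,094 bp), whereas the annotated full sequence is 5,777 nt and shows a p15A origin, a short RSF-type origin fragment and an f1 phage origin; the record does not explain this difference. Maintenance selection is by chloramphenicol, through a cat promoter–CmR cassette. The depositor indicates that a dedicated host strain may be needed.

The plasmid carries both halves of the two-hybrid system together with the readout. One arm is the phage λ cI repressor coding sequence, lying downstream of a fragment annotated as a PL-derived promoter. The name ("cI-2GG", "pLWeakRBS") and the depositor's note on BsaI sites indicate that a partner protein is inserted here by Golden Gate cloning and that expression is deliberately weak, which is why the plasmid is catalogued as an empty backbone. The other arm is a lacUV5 promoter with a lac operator driving a fragment of the RNA polymerase α subunit (rpoA), fused at the N-terminus of IP3. The record names IP3 as the expressed partner but does not define it further.

The reporter is a kanamycin resistance gene (aph(3')-Ia) preceded by only a fragment of a lacUV5 promoter, consistent with the "wkKanR" label. In this type of assay, interaction between the cI-tethered and rpoA-tethered proteins recruits polymerase to the weak promoter. Accordingly, the depositor describes kanamycin resistance as dependent on the strength of interaction with the partner. The "TIR" labels in the name probably denote tuned translation initiation regions, though this is not stated.
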