Addgene plasmid #235120: VN1272 pB2Hws_v28_Ddcm_wkKanR_TIR51_pLWeakRBS_TIR371_cI-2GG+rpoA-IP3
Purpose: (Empty Backbone) Quantitative bacterial two-hybrid (qB2H). Expresses IP3.
Depositing lab: Oscar Ramos. Depositing organization: Commissariat Energie Atomique (CEA), Saclay. Publication: Optimized Quantitative Bacterial Two-Hybrid (qB2H) for Protein-Protein Interaction Assessment. Guyot A, Maillard E, Ferreira-Pinto K, Plancon-Arnould L, Nadaradjane AA, Guerois R, Ochsenbein F, Martin L, Ramos OHP. Comput Struct Biotechnol J. 2026 May 25;35(1):0098. doi: 10.34133/csbj.0098. eCollection 2026. PubMed 42199375.
Backbone
  Vector backbone: pBR
  Backbone size (bp): 5094
  Vector type: Bacterial Expression, Synthetic Biology ; Quantitative bacterial two-hybrid (qB2H)
  Tag / fusion protein: rpoA (N terminal on insert)
Growth in bacteria
  Bacterial resistance: Chloramphenicol, 25 μg/mL
  Growth temperature: 37°C
  Growth strain: SB39 (Addgene #235121)
  Growth instructions: Resistant to kanamycin (dependent on the interaction strength with partner, VN515-VN519)
  Copy number: Low Copy
Gene/Insert
  Gene/Insert name: None
  Tag / fusion protein: rpoA (N terminal on insert)
Terms and licenses: Academic/Nonprofit Terms; Industry Terms: Not Available to Industry
Depositor comments: BsaI sites for Golden Gate cloning. Contains IP3. Please note that this plasmid may require a unique bacterial strain, so make sure to confirm that you can also obtain the appropriate growth strain. Please contact us or contact our distributors if you have any questions. Please visit https://doi.org/10.1101/2025.10.29.680610 for bioRxiv preprint.
How to cite: VN1272 pB2Hws_v28_Ddcm_wkKanR_TIR51_pLWeakRBS_TIR371_cI-2GG+rpoA-IP3 was a gift from Oscar Ramos (Addgene plasmid # 235120 ; http://n2t.net/addgene:235120 ; RRID:Addgene_235120)
