>Addgene plasmid #235120 | VN1272 pB2Hws_v28_Ddcm_wkKanR_TIR51_pLWeakRBS_TIR371_cI-2GG+rpoA-IP3 | depositor partial sequence | sequence record 462590 | RpoA-IP3
ATGCAGGGTTCTGTGACAGAGTTTCTAAAACCGCGCCTGGTTGATATCGAGCAAGTGAGTTCGACGCACG
CCAAGGTGACCCTTGAGCCTTTAGAGCGTGGCTTTGGCCATACTCTGGGTAACGCACTGCGCCGTATTCT
GCTCTCATCGATGCCGGGTTGCGCGGTGACCGAGGTTGAGATTGATGGTGTACTACATGAGTACAGCACC
AAAGAAGGCGTTCAGGAAGATATCCTGGAAATCCTGCTCAACCTGAAAGGGCTGGCGGTGAGAGTTCAGG
GCAAAGATGAAGTTATTCTTACCTTGAATAAATCTGGCATTGGCCCTGTGACTGCAGCCGATATCACCCA
CGACGGTGATGTCGAAATCGTCAAGCCGCAGCACGTGATCTGCCACCTGACCGATGAGAACGCGTCTATT
AGCATGCGTATCAAAGTTCAGCGCGGTCGTGGTTATGTGCCGGCTTCTACCCGAATTCATTCGGAAGAAG
ATGAGCGCCCAATCGGCCGTCTGCTGGTCGACGCATGCTACAGCCCTGTGGAGCGTATTGCCTACAATGT
TGAAGCAGCGCGTGTAGAACAGCGTACCGACCTGGACAAGCTGGTCATCGAAATGGAAACCAACGGCACA
ATCGATCCTGAAGAGGCGATTCGTCGTGCGGCAACCATTCTGGCTGAACAACTGGAAGCTTTCGTTGACT
TACGTGATGTACGTCAGCCTGAAGTGAAAGAAGAGAAACCAGAGGCGGCCGCAGCAAGCACCGAACGCAA
ATGGGCAGAACTGGCACGTCGTATTCGTGGTGCAGGCGGTGTTACCCTCAATGGTTTTGGTTGA
