>Addgene plasmid #235120 | VN1272 pB2Hws_v28_Ddcm_wkKanR_TIR51_pLWeakRBS_TIR371_cI-2GG+rpoA-IP3 | depositor partial sequence | sequence record 462591 | KanR
ATGAGCCATATTCAACGGGAAACGTCTTGCTCTAGGCCGCGATTAAATTCCAACATGGATGCTGATTTAT
ATGGGTATAAATGGGCTCGCGATAATGTCGGGCAATCAGGTGCGACAATCTATCGATTGTATGGGAAGCC
CGATGCGCCAGAGTTGTTTCTGAAACATGGCAAAGGTAGCGTTGCCAATGATGTTACAGATGAGATGGTC
AGACTAAACTGGCTGACGGAATTTATGCCTCTTCCGACCATCAAGCATTTTATCCGTACTCCTGATGATG
CATGGTTACTCACCACTGCGATCCCCGGGAAAACAGCATTCCAGGTATTAGAAGAATATCCTGATTCAGG
TGAAAATATTGTTGATGCGCTGGCAGTGTTCCTGCGCCGGTTGCATTCGATTCCTGTTTGTAATTGTCCT
TTTAACAGCGATCGCGTATTTCGTCTCGCTCAGGCGCAATCACGAATGAATAACGGTTTGGTTGATGCGA
GTGATTTTGATGACGAGCGTAATGGCTGGCCTGTTGAACAAGTCTGGAAAGAAATGCATAAACTTTTGCC
ATTCTCACCGGATTCAGTCGTCACTCATGGTGATTTCTCACTTGATAACCTTATTTTTGACGAGGGGAAA
TTAATAGGTTGTATTGATGTTGGACGAGTCGGAATCGCAGACCGATACCAGGATCTTGCCATCCTATGGA
ACTGCCTCGGTGAGTTTTCTCCTTCATTACAGAAACGGCTTTTTCAAAAATATGGTATTGATAATCCTGA
TATGAATAAATTGCAGTTTCATTTGATGCTCGATGAGTTTTTCTAA
